>Addgene plasmid #247331 | ICBE | addgene full sequence | sequence record 496500 | Addgene NGS Result
GACCCCGTAGAAAAGATCAAAGGATCTTCTTGAGATCCTTTTTTTCTGCGCGTAATCTGCTGCTTGCAAA
CAAAAAAACCACCGCTACCAGCGGTGGTTTGTTTGCCGGATCAAGAGCTACCAACTCTTTTTCCGAAGGT
AACTGGCTTCAGCAGAGCGCAGATACCAAATACTGTTCTTCTAGTGTAGCCGTAGTTAGGCCACCACTTC
AAGAACTCTGTAGCACCGCCTACATACCTCGCTCTGCTAATCCTGTTACCAGTGGCTGCTGCCAGTGGCG
ATAAGTCGTGTCTTACCGGGTTGGACTCAAGACGATAGTTACCGGATAAGGCGCAGCGGTCGGGCTGAAC
GGGGGGTTCGTGCACACAGCCCAGCTTGGAGCGAACGACCTACACCGAACTGAGATACCTACAGCGTGAG
CTATGAGAAAGCGCCACGCTTCCCGAAGGGAGAAAGGCGGACAGGTATCCGGTAAGCGGCAGGGTCGGAA
CAGGAGAGCGCACGAGGGAGCTTCCAGGGGGAAACGCCTGGTATCTTTATAGTCCTGTCGGGTTTCGCCA
CCTCTGACTTGAGCGTCGATTTTTGTGATGCTCGTCAGGGGGGCGGAGCCTATGGAAAAACGCCAGCAAC
AGGTACCCGTTACATAACTTACGGTAAATGGCCCGCCTGGCTGACCGCCCAACGACCCCCGCCCATTGAC
GTCAATAGTAACGCCAATAGGGACTTTCCATTGACGTCAATGGGTGGAGTATTTACGGTAAACTGCCCAC
TTGGCAGTACATCAAGTGTATCATATGCCAAGTACGCCCCCTATTGACGTCAATGACGGTAAATGGCCCG
CCTGGCATTGTGCCCAGTACATGACCTTATGGGACTTTCCTACTTGGCAGTACATCTACGTATTAGTCAT
CGCTATTACCATGGTCGAGGTGAGCCCCACGTTCTGCTTCACTCTCCCCATCTCCCCCCCCTCCCCACCC
CCAATTTTGTATTTATTTATTTTTTAATTATTTTGTGCAGCGATGGGGGCGGGGGGGGGGGGGGCGCGCG
CCAGGCGGGGCGGGGCGGGGCGAGGGGCGGGGCGGGGCGAGGCGGAGAGGTGCGGCGGCAGCCAATCAGA
GCGGCGCGCTCCGAAAGTTTCCTTTTATGGCGAGGCGGCGGCGGCGGCGGCCCTATAAAAAGCGAAGCGC
GCGGCGGGCGGGAGTCGCTGCGCGCTGCCTTCGCCCCGTGCCCCGCTCCGCCGCCGCCTCGCGCCGCCCG
CCCCGGCTCTGACTGACCGCGTTACTCCCACAGGTGAGCGGGCGGGACGGCCCTTCTCCTCCGGGCTGTA
ATTAGCTGAGCAAGAGGTAAGGGTTTAAGGGATGGTTGGTTGGTGGGGTATTAATGTTTAATTACCTGGA
GCACCTGCCTGAAATCACTTTTTTTCAGGTTGGACCGGTGCCACCATGAGCAGAGTGCTGGTGGTGGATG
CTGATAGGCGCCCTCTGGCCCCTTGCACCCCTCGGAGAGCCAGACTGCTGCTGAATTCTGGCAAAGCTGC
CGTGCTGAGACGGTACCCTTTCACCATCATCCTGAAGCAGAGCTACCCCACCGCCAGCCCTAGACCCGTG
CGGCTGAAGCTGGCCCCCGGAAGCAAGACCACCGGCATCGCCGTGGTGACAGAGGCCACAGGAGAAGTGG
TGTGGGCCGCTGAGCTGCAGCACAGAGGCCAGCTGATCAAGAACGCCCTGGAAAAGAGAAGAGCCCTGCG
GCGCAGCCGGCGAAACCGGAAGACACGGTATAGACCTGCCAGATTCCTGAATAGAAAGAGAACAGGACCT
CCACTGCTGAGCAGCGCCGACACTGTGTCTACCCTGGGCAAGTGGTTGCCCCCGAGCCTGCAGCATAGGA
TCGAGGTGATCATGACCTGGGTCCACAGACTGAGAAGATACCTGCCCATCACCGCCATTTCTCAGGAGAT
CGTGAGATTCGACATGCAAAAGATGCAGAACCCCGAAATCAGCGGCGTGGAATACCAGCAGGGCACCCTC
TTCGGCTACGAGGTGCGGGAATACCTCCTGGACAAGTGGCGGAGACAATGTGGCTACTGCGGCGCTAAGG
ACAAGAGACTTGAGGTCGACCACATCGTTCCTCGGAGCCACGGCGGCAGCGACAGAGTGTCCAACCTGAC
ACTGTCCTGCGAGCCTTGCAACAAAAGAAAGAACCAGAGGCCAGCTGCTGTGTTCCTGGCTAAAAAGCCC
GAGGTCCTGCAGAAGCTGCAGCGGCAGGCCAAGGCCCCTCTGAAGGACGCCGCCGCCGTGAACAGCACCC
GTTACGCCCTGCTGGAAAGACTGAAGGCCACCGGCCTGCCTGTGGAAGTGGCCAGCGGCGGAAGAACCAA
GTTCAATAGAAGCAGGAGACAGATCCCCAAGACCCACTGGCTGGATGCCGCCTGCGTGGGCGCTTCTACA
CCTGAGGTGCTGAAGTGGGAGGCCGTTAGACCACTGGCCATCAAGGCCATGGGCCACGGCAAACGGCAGG
TAGTCAACGTGGACGCCTACGGATTTCCTCGGGGCAAGGCCAAAGGCATCCCTGTGCACCCCTTCAGAAC
CGGAGATATCGTGCGGGCCGAGATTCCAAAGGGCAAATACAAGGGAACATACGTGTCCAGAATCGCCGAG
ACAACCACATCTAAGCCTCTAGCAGGCTTTAAGAGCAAGACCGGCAAGCGGATCCAGTGTCACACCAAGC
ACATGACAAAGCTGTTCAACCGCGACGGCTATGGCTACGGCTTCCTGAAAGCCCCTGAACCTAGACAGAC
CGTGATCAGCGAGTCTAGCGGCAGCGAGACTCCCGGGACCTCAGAGTCCGCCACACCCGAAAGTATGGAG
GCATCTCCAGCAAGCGGACCAAGGCACCTGATGGACCCCCACATCTTCACCTCTAACTTTAACAATGGCA
TCGGCAGGCACAAGACATACCTGTGCTATGAGGTGGAGCGCCTGGACAATGGCACCAGCGTGAAGATGGA
TCAGCACAGAGGCTTCCTGCACAACCAGGCCAAGAATCTGCTGTGCGGCTTCTACGGCCGGCACGCAGAG
CTGAGATTTCTGGACCTGGTGCCTAGCCTGCAGCTGGATCCAGCCCAGATCTATAGGGTGACCTGGTTCA
TCAGCTACTCCCCATGCTTTTCCGCGGGATGTGCAGGAGAGGTGCGCGCCTTCCTGCAGGAGAACACACA
CGTGCGGCTGAGAATCTTTGCCGCCCGGATCTTCGACTATGATCCTCTGTACAAGGAGGCCCTGCAGATG
CTGAGAGACGCAGGAGCCCAGGTGTCCATCATGACCTATGATGAGTTCAAGCACTGCTGGGACACATTTG
TGGATCACCAGGGCTGTCCCTTTCAGCCTTGGGACGGACTGGATGAGCACTCCCAGGCCCTGTCTGGCAG
GCTGAGGGCCATCCTGCAGAACCAGGGCAATAAAAGGCCGGCGGCCACGAAGAAGGCCGGCCAGGCAAAG
AAGAAAAAGAGCGGCGGGAGCGGCGGGAGCGGGGGGAGCACTAATCTGTCAGATATTATTGAAAAGGAAA
CCGGTAAGCAACTGGTTATCCAGGAATCCATCCTCATGCTCCCAGAGGAGGTGGAAGAAGTCATTGGGAA
CAAGCCGGAAAGCGATATACTCGTGCACACCGCCTACGACGAGAGCACCGACGAGAATGTCATGCTTCTG
ACTAGCGACGCCCCTGAATACAAGCCTTGGGCTCTGGTCATACAGGATAGCAACGGTGAGAACAAGATTA
AGATGCTCAGCGGAGGATCCGGAGGATCTGGAGGCAGCACCAACCTGTCTGACATCATCGAGAAGGAGAC
AGGCAAGCAGCTGGTCATCCAGGAGAGCATCCTGATGCTGCCAGAGGAGGTGGAGGAAGTGATCGGCAAC
AAGCCCGAGTCCGATATCCTGGTGCACACCGCCTACGACGAGAGCACAGATGAGAATGTGATGCTGCTGA
CCTCCGACGCCCCCGAGTATAAGCCTTGGGCCCTGGTCATCCAGGATTCTAACGGCGAGAATAAGATCAA
GATGCTGTCTGGTGGTTCTTCTGGCGGCTCAAAGAGAACCGCCGACGGCAGCGAATCCGAGCCCAAGAAG
AAGAGGAAAGTCTAAGAATTCCTAGAGCTCGCTGATCAGCCTCGACTGTGCCTTCTAGTTGCCAGCCATC
TGTTGTTTGCCCCTCCCCCGTGCCTTCCTTGACCCTGGAAGGTGCCACTCCCACTGTCCTTTCCTAATAA
AATGAGGAAATTGCATCGCATTGTCTGAGTAGGTGTCATTCTATTCTGGGGGGTGGGGTGGGGCAGGACA
GCAAGGGGGAGGATTGGGAAGAGAATAGCAGGCATGCTGGGGAGAGGGCCTATTTCCCATGATTCCTTCA
TATTTGCATATACGATACAAGGCTGTTAGAGAGATAATTGGAATTAATTTGACTGTAAACACAAAGATAT
TAGTACAAAATACGTGACGTAGAAAGTAATAATTTCTTGGGTAGTTTGCAGTTTTAAAATTATGTTTTAA
AATGGACTATCATATGCTTACCGTAACTTGAAAGTATTTCGATTTCTTGGCTTTATATATCTTGTGGAAA
GGACGAAACACCGGGGAGACCGAGAGAGGGTCTCAGTTGTAGCCTCCACTCATTGAAAAATGAGTGCGGG
AAACCGCAGCTACAACCAGACTAAGTTCTTTGGGAACTACGTTATTGTCGTCATCATACCCACGGGTGCG
TGCCAGCCTGTGGCTCTATGGTCGTGCATTAAACAGGGACTTTGGAGGGTGCCCAGTGTGTACGGCGTCA
AAAGCGGCGATAACATTGTCGAGGCAAACTTTACGTGACGGCGAAAGCCCGATCGCTAGCTTTAAGGCTA
ATTTTTTATTTTTTTGCGGCCGCTAGTTATTAATAGTAATCAATTACGGGGTCATTAGTTCATAGCCCAT
ATATGGAGTTCCGCGTTACATAACTTACGGTAAATGGCCCGCCTGGCTGACCGCCCAACGACCCCCGCCC
ATTGACGTCAATAATGACGTATGTTCCCATAGTAACGCCAATAGGGACTTTCCATTGACGTCAATGGGTG
GAGTATTTACGGTAAACTGCCCACTTGGCAGTACATCAAGTGTATCATATGCCAAGTACGCCCCCTATTG
ACGTCAATGACGGTAAATGGCCCGCCTGGCATTATGCCCAGTACATGACCTTATGGGACTTTCCTACTTG
GCAGTACATCTACGTATTAGTCATCGCTATTACCATGGTGATGCGGTTTTGGCAGTACATCAATGGGCGT
GGATAGCGGTTTGACTCACGGGGATTTCCAAGTCTCCACCCCATTGACGTCAATGGGAGTTTGTTTTGGC
ACCAAAATCAACGGGACTTTCCAAAATGTCGTAACAACTCCGCCCCATTGACGCAAATGGGCGGTAGGCG
TGTACGGTGGGAGGTCTATATAAGCAGAGCTGGTTTAGTGAACCGTCAGATCCGCTAGCATGGTGAGCAA
GGGCGAGGAGGATAACATGGCCATCATCAAGGAGTTCATGCGCTTCAAGGTGCACATGGAGGGCTCCGTG
AACGGCCACGAGTTCGAGATCGAGGGCGAGGGCGAGGGCCGCCCCTACGAGGGCACCCAGACCGCCAAGC
TGAAGGTGACCAAGGGTGGCCCCCTGCCCTTCGCCTGGGACATCCTGTCCCCTCAGTTCATGTACGGCTC
CAAGGCCTACGTGAAGCACCCCGCCGACATCCCCGACTACTTGAAGCTGTCCTTCCCCGAGGGCTTCAAG
TGGGAGCGCGTGATGAACTTCGAGGACGGCGGCGTGGTGACCGTGACCCAGGACTCCTCCCTGCAGGACG
GCGAGTTCATCTACAAGGTGAAGCTGCGCGGCACCAACTTCCCCTCCGACGGCCCCGTAATGCAGAAGAA
AACCATGGGCTGGGAGGCCTCCTCCGAGCGGATGTACCCCGAGGACGGCGCCCTGAAGGGCGAGATCAAG
CAGAGGCTGAAGCTGAAGGACGGCGGCCACTACGACGCTGAGGTCAAGACCACCTACAAGGCCAAGAAGC
CCGTGCAGCTGCCCGGCGCCTACAACGTCAACATCAAGTTGGACATCACCTCCCACAACGAGGACTACAC
CATCGTGGAACAGTACGAACGCGCCGAGGGCCGCCACTCCACCGGCGGCATGGACGAGCTGTACAAGTAA
GGATCCGGGATGCAGAAATTGATGATCTATTAAACAATAAAGATGTCCACTAAAATGGAAGTTTTTCCTG
TCATACTTTGTTAAGAAGGGTGAGAACAGAGTACCTACATTTTGAATGGAAGGATTGGAGCTACGGGGGT
GGGGGTGGGGTGGGATTAGATAAATGCCTGCTCTTTACTGAAGGCTCTTTACTATTGCTTTATGATAATG
TTTCATAGTTGGATATCATAATTTAAACAAGCAAAACCAAATTAAGGGCCAGCTCATTCCTCCCACTCAT
GATCTATAGATCTATAGATCTCTCGTGGGATCATTGTTTTTCTCTTGATTCCCACTTTGTGGTTCTAAGT
ACTGTGGTTTCCAAATGTGTCAGTTTCATAGCCTGAAGAACGAGATCAGCAGCCTCTGTTCCACATACAC
TTCATTCTCAGTATTGTTTTGCCAAGTTCTAATTCCATCAGAAGCTGGTCGACCTGCAGGGGCGCCTGAT
GCGGTATTTTCTCCTTACGCATCTGTGCGGTATTTCACACCGCATA
[95 nt withheld, positions 6767-6861]
T
[46 nt withheld, positions 6863-6908]
C
[141 nt withheld, positions 6910-7050]
CCTTTGACGTTGGAGTCCACGTTCTTT
[37 nt withheld, positions 7078-7114]
ACTCTATCTCGGGCTATTCTTTTGATTTATAAGGGATTTTGCCGATTTCGGTCTATTGGTTAAAAAATGA
GCTGATTTAACAAAAATTTAACGCGAATTTTAACAAAATATTAACGTTTACAATTTTATGGTGCACTCTC
AGTACAATCTGCTCTGATGCCGCATAGTTAAGCCAGCCCCGACACCCGCCAACACCCGCTGACGCGCCCT
GACGGGCTTGTCTGCTCCCGGCATCCGCTTACAGACAAGCTGTGACCGTCTCCGGGAGCTGCATGTGTCA
GAGGTTTTCACCGTCATCACCGAAACGCGCGAGACGAAAGGGCCTCGTGATACGCCTATTTTTATAGGTT
AATGTCATGATAATAATGGTTTCTTAGACGTCAGGTGGCACTTTTCGGGGAAATGTGCGCGGAACCCCTA
TTTGTTTATTTTTCTAAATACATTCAAATATGTATCCGCTCATGAGACAATAACCCTGATAAATGCTTCA
ATAATATTGAAAAAGGAAGAGTATGAGTATTCAACATTTCCGTGTCGCCCTTATTCCCTTTTTTGCGGCA
TTTTGCCTTCCTGTTTTTGCTCACCCAGAAACGCTGGTGAAAGTAAAAGATGCTGAAGATCAGTTGGGTG
CACGAGTGGGTTACATCGAACTGGATCTCAACAGCGGTAAGATCCTTGAGAGTTTTCGCCCCGAAGAACG
TTTTCCAATGATGAGCACTTTTAAAGTTCTGCTATGTGGCGCGGTATTATCCCGTATTGACGCCGGGCAA
GAGCAACTCGGTCGCCGCATACACTATTCTCAGAATGACTTGGTTGAGTACTCACCAGTCACAGAAAAGC
ATCTTACGGATGGCATGACAGTAAGAGAATTATGCAGTGCTGCCATAACCATGAGTGATAACACTGCGGC
CAACTTACTTCTGACAACGATCGGAGGACCGAAGGAGCTAACCGCTTTTTTGCACAACATGGGGGATCAT
GTAACTCGCCTTGATCGTTGGGAACCGGAGCTGAATGAAGCCATACCAAACGACGAGCGTGACACCACGA
TGCCTGTAGCAATGGCAACAACGTTGCGCAAACTATTAACTGGCGAACTACTTACTCTAGCTTCCCGGCA
ACAATTAATAGACTGGATGGAGGCGGATAAAGTTGCAGGACCACTTCTGCGCTCGGCCCTTCCGGCTGGC
TGGTTTATTGCTGATAAATCTGGAGCCGGTGAGCGTGGAAGCCGCGGTATCATTGCAGCACTGGGGCCAG
ATGGTAAGCCCTCCCGTATCGTAGTTATCTACACGACGGGGAGTCAGGCAACTATGGATGAACGAAATAG
ACAGATCGCTGAGATAGGTGCCTCACTGATTAAGCATTGGTAACTGTCAGACCAAGTTTACTCATATATA
CTTTAGATTGATTTAAAACTTCATTTTTAATTTAAAAGGATCTAGGTGAAGATCCTTTTTGATAATCTCA
TGACCAAAATCCCTTAACGTGAGTTTTCGTTCCACTGAGCGTCA
Features (pLannotate 1.2.2; 21 found; start..end, strand, type, name):
     30..618     +  rep_origin     ori: high-copy-number ColE1/pMB1/pBR322/pUC origin of replication
    638..923     +  enhancer       CMV enhancer: human cytomegalovirus immediate early enhancer; contains an 18-bp deletion relative to the standard CMV enhancer
    925..1200    +  promoter       chicken β-actin promoter: No description available
   1201..1428    +  intron         hybrid intron: hybrid between chicken β-actin (CBA) and minute virus of mice (MMV) introns (Gray et al., 2011)
   2814..2864    +  CDS            ABE(7.10) (fragment): adenine base editor comprising wild-type E. coli TadA fused to the evolved TadA*(7.10) mutant (Gaudelli et al., 2017)
   2865..3461    +  CDS            APOBEC3A: ABC3A_HUMAN - Experimental evidence at protein level: Swiss-Prot protein existence level 1. DNA deaminase (cytidine deaminase) with restriction activity against viruses, foreign DNA and mobility of retrotransposons. Exhibits antiviral activity against adeno-associated virus (AAV) and human T- cell leukemia virus type 1 (HTLV-1) and may inhibit the mobility of LTR and non-LTR retrotransposons. Selectively targets single-stranded DNA and can deaminate both methylcytosine and cytosine in foreign DNA. Can induce somatic hypermutation in the nuclear and mitochondrial DNA. May also play a role in th
   3462..3509    +  CDS            nucleoplasmin NLS: bipartite nuclear localization signal from nucleoplasmin
   3819..4067    +  CDS            UGI: UNGI_BPPB2 - Experimental evidence at protein level: Swiss-Prot protein existence level 1. This protein binds specifically and reversibly to the host uracil-DNA glycosylase, preventing removal of uracil residues from PBS2 DNA by the host uracil-excision repair system. From Bacillus phage PBS2 (Bacteriophage PBS2).
   4176..4287    +  polyA_signal   bGH poly(A) signal: bovine growth hormone polyadenylation signal
   4384..4624    +  promoter       U6 promoter: RNA polymerase III promoter for human U6 snRNA
   4655..4779    +  ncRNA          HEARO (fragment): Accession: RF02033 - HNH endonuclease-associated RNA and ORF (HEARO) RNA
   4984..5287    +  enhancer       CMV enhancer: human cytomegalovirus immediate early enhancer
   5288..5491    +  promoter       CMV promoter: human cytomegalovirus (CMV) immediate early promoter
   5520..6227    +  CDS            mCherry: mCherry is a basic (constitutively fluorescent) red fluorescent protein published in 2004, derived from Discosoma sp.. It is reported to be a very rapidly-maturing monomer with low acid sensitivity.
   6241..6693    +  polyA_signal   PGK poly(A) signal: mouse phosphoglycerate kinase 1 polyadenylation signal
   6715..6766    -  misc_feature   bom (fragment): basis of mobility region from pBR322
   6785..7240    +  rep_origin     f1 ori (sequence partly withheld): f1 bacteriophage origin of replication; arrow indicates direction of (+) strand synthesis
   7241..7290    -  misc_feature   bom (fragment): basis of mobility region from pBR322
   7392..7427    -  CDS            rop (fragment): Rop protein, which maintains plasmids at low copy number; rop
   7522..7626    +  promoter       AmpR promoter: bla
   7627..8487    +  CDS            AmpR: β-lactamase; bla; confers resistance to ampicillin, carbenicillin, and related antibiotics
