[The description below was written by a language model from this plasmid's Addgene catalogue record and pLannotate feature annotations shown in this document.]
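Description:
ICBE is a mammalian expression plasmid of about 8.6 kb, built on the enIscB backbone, that carries an all-in-one IscB-based cytosine base editor. It is propagated in E. coli from a high-copy ColE1/pUC-type origin under ampicillin selection (AmpR with its bla promoter). It also contains an f1 phage origin, along with small leftover fragments of pBR322 bom and rop sequences.

The main cassette is driven by a CAG-type promoter, annotated as a CMV enhancer, chicken β-actin promoter and hybrid intron. It expresses a human codon-optimized, engineered DelIscB nickase (D60A) fused to human APOBEC3A carrying the W98Y/W104A/Y130F substitutions, two copies of the uracil glycosylase inhibitor UGI, and a nucleoplasmin bipartite NLS, and it ends in a bGH polyadenylation signal. The automated feature table leaves the IscB coding region unannotated and marks only one UGI copy. A short stretch just upstream of APOBEC3A is labelled as an ABE7.10 fragment, which probably reflects a shared linker sequence rather than an adenine deaminase. In this design the nickase is guided to a target site, APOBEC3A deaminates cytosines in the exposed single strand, and UGI blocks uracil excision so that C-to-T outcomes are favoured.

A human U6 promoter drives the optimized guide scaffold (sgRNA-V5), which the annotation picks up as a HEARO RNA fragment, the family of IscB-associated ωRNAs. According to the insert name, BsaI sites allow spacer insertion. A separate CMV enhancer/promoter expresses mCherry with a PGK poly(A) signal, which can serve as a fluorescent marker of transfected cells. The construct is suited to testing compact IscB-derived cytosine base editing in mammalian cells.
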