Addgene plasmid #247331: ICBE
Purpose: Vector encoding human codon-optimized engineered DelIscB nickase fusion with APOBEC3A and UGI driven by CAG promoter, optimized sgRNA (sgRNA-V5) driven by hU6, and mCherry driven by CMV promoter
Depositing lab: Yong Tian. Depositing organization: Institute of Biophysics, Chinese Academy of Sciences.
Backbone
  Vector backbone: enIscB
  Vector type: Mammalian Expression
Growth in bacteria
  Bacterial resistance: Ampicillin, 100 μg/mL
  Growth temperature: 37°C
  Growth strain: DH5alpha
  Copy number: High Copy
Gene/Insert
  Gene/Insert name: pCAG_enDelIscB(D60A)-hAPOBEC3A(W98Y/W104A/Y130F)-2×UGI_npNLS_polyA_pU6_sgRNA_V5-BsaI_pCMV_mCherry
  Species: Synthetic
  Cloning method: Gibson Cloning
  Sequencing primers: 5′ gctgagcaagaggtaagggt; 3′ ACCGTAAGTTATGTAACGCGG
Terms and licenses: Academic/Nonprofit Terms; Industry Terms: Not Available to Industry
How to cite: ICBE was a gift from Yong Tian (Addgene plasmid # 247331 ; http://n2t.net/addgene:247331 ; RRID:Addgene_247331)
